Addgene plasmid #73414: PKC-delta-IRES-hrGFP
Purpose: Mammalian expression of mouse PKC-delta and hrGFP
Depositing lab: Raymond Swanson. Depositing organization: University of California, San Francisco (UCSF). Publication: Phosphoinositide 3-kinase couples NMDA receptors to superoxide release in excitotoxic neuronal death. Brennan-Minnella AM, Shen Y, El-Benna J, Swanson RA. Cell Death Dis. 2013 Apr 4;4:e580. doi: 10.1038/cddis.2013.111. PubMed 23559014.
Backbone
  Vector backbone: pIRES-hr-GFP
  Backbone manufacturer: Agilent
  Backbone size w/o insert (bp): 5000
  Vector type: Mammalian Expression
Growth in bacteria
  Bacterial resistance: Ampicillin, 100 μg/mL
  Growth temperature: 37°C
  Growth strain: DH5alpha
  Copy number: Unknown
Gene/Insert
  Gene/Insert name: PKC-delta (alt name: protein kinase C, delta)
  Species: M. musculus (mouse)
  GenBank ID: NP_001397611.1
  Entrez Gene: Prkcd (a.k.a. D14Ertd420e, PKC[d], PKCdelta, Pkcd)
  Promoter: CMV
  Tag / fusion protein: 3xFLAG (C terminal on backbone); IRES-hrGFP (C terminal on backbone)
  Cloning method: Unknown
  Sequencing primers: 5′ CMV-F; 3′ pCDH-rev
Terms and licenses: Academic/Nonprofit Terms; Industry Terms: Not Available to Industry
How to cite: PKC-delta-IRES-hrGFP was a gift from Raymond Swanson (Addgene plasmid # 73414 ; http://n2t.net/addgene:73414 ; RRID:Addgene_73414)
