[The description below was written by a language model from this plasmid's Addgene catalogue record.]
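Description:
PKC-delta-IRES-hrGFP is a mammalian expression plasmid built on the commercial pIRES-hrGFP backbone (roughly 5 kb without the insert). It carries the mouse protein kinase C delta coding sequence (Prkcd). It is propagated in standard E. coli cloning strains under ampicillin selection. The record gives no copy number, does not name the origin of replication and lists no mammalian selection marker. No feature table was supplied, so the details here rest on the catalogue fields alone.

Expression is driven by the CMV promoter, a strong constitutive promoter in most mammalian cell types. The PKC-delta open reading frame sits upstream of a backbone-encoded 3xFLAG epitope, so the kinase is expected to be produced as a C-terminally FLAG-tagged protein that anti-FLAG antibodies can detect or immunoprecipitate. Although the catalogue lists IRES-hrGFP alongside the tag, it is not a fusion. The internal ribosome entry site allows a second, independent translation start on the same bicistronic transcript, producing humanized Renilla GFP as a separate protein. Green fluorescence therefore marks transfected cells that are transcribing the PKC-delta message without altering the kinase itself, which makes it easy to identify or sort expressing cells and compare them with untransfected neighbours.

The stated purpose is co-expression of mouse PKC-delta and hrGFP in mammalian cells. The associated publication concerns signalling that links NMDA receptors to superoxide release in excitotoxic neuronal death, which suggests the plasmid was used to study PKC isoforms in that pathway. The cloning method is not recorded.
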