>Addgene plasmid #73414 | PKC-delta-IRES-hrGFP | addgene partial sequence | sequence record 137790 | IRES-F 5'-TGGCTCTCCTCAAGCGTATT-3'
AGGTACCCATTGTATGGGATCTGGATCTGGGGCCTCGGTGCACATGCTTTACATGTGTTTAGTTCGAGGT
TAAAAAACGTCTAGGCCCCCCGAACCACGGGGACGTGGTTTTCCTTTGAAAAACACGATGATAATGGCCA
CAACCATGGTGAGCAAGCAGATCCTGAAGAACACCGGCCTGCAGGAGATCATGAGCTTCAAGGTGAACCT
GGAGGGCGTGGTGAACAACCACGTGTTCACCATGGAGGGCTGCGGCAAGGGCAACATCCTGTTCGGCAAC
CAGCTGGTGCAGATCCGCGTGACCAAGGGCGCCCCCCTGCCCTTCGCCTTCGACATCCTGAGCCCCGCCT
TCCAGTACGGCAACCGCACCTTCACCAAGTACCCCGAGGACATCAGCGACTTCTTCATCCAGAGCTTCCC
CGCCGGCTTCGTGTACGAGCGCACCCTGCGCTACGAGGACGGCGGCCTGGTGGAGATCCGCAGCGACATC
AACCTGATCGAGGAGATGTTCGTGTACCGCGTGGAGTACAAGGGCCGCAACTTCCCCAACGACGGCCCCG
TGATGAAGAAGACCATCACCGGCCTGCAGCCCAGCTTCGAGGTGGTGTACATGAACGACGGCGTGCTGGT
GGGCCAGGTGATCCTGGTGTACCGCCTGAACAGCGGCAAGTTCTACAGCTGCCACATGCGCACCCTGATG
AAGAGCAAGGGCGTGGTGAAGGACTTCCCCGAGTACCACTTCATCCAGCACCGCCTGGAGAAGAACCTAC
GTGGAGGACGGCGGCTTCGTGGAGCAGCACGAGACCGCCATCGCCCCAGCTGACCAGCCTGGGCAAGCCC
CTGGGCAGCCTGCACGAGTGGGTGTAATAGGGTACCAGGTAAGTGTACCAATTCCCCCTATAGTGA
