>Addgene plasmid #73414 | PKC-delta-IRES-hrGFP | addgene partial sequence | sequence record 137793 | pCDH-rev 5'-GCATTCCTTTGGCGAGAG-3'
GCCAGGTTTCCGGGCCCTCACATTGCCAAAAGACGGCAATATGGTGGAAAATAACATATAGACAAACGCA
CACCGGCCTTATTCCAAGCGGCTTCGGCCAGTAACGTTAGGGGGGGGGGAGGGAGAGGGGGGT
