>Addgene plasmid #73414 | PKC-delta-IRES-hrGFP | addgene partial sequence | sequence record 137795 | CMV-F 5'-CGCAAATGGGCGGTAGGCGTG-3'
TGAACCGTCAGATCCGCTAGCGATTACGCCAAGCTCGAAATTAACCCTCACTAAAGGGAACAAAAGCTGG
AGCTCCACCGCGGTGGCGGCCGCTCTAGCCCGGGCGGATCCGAATTCAATGGCACCCTTCCTGCGCATCT
CCTTCAATTCCTATGAGCTGGGCTCCCTGCAAGTTGAGGACGAAGCAAGCCAGCCTTTCTGTGCTGTGAA
GATGAAGGAGGCACTCAGCACAGAGCGAGGGAAGACACTGGTACAGAAGAAGCCCACCATGTATCCTGAG
TGGAAGACAACGTTCGACGCCCACATCTATGAAGGCCGTGTTATCCAGATTGTGCTGATGCGGGCAGCTG
AAGACCCCGTGTCTGAGGTCACGGTGGGCGTGTCAGTACTGGCTGAGCGCTGCAAGAAGAACAACGGCAA
GGCTGAGTTCTGGCTGGATCTGCAGCCTCAGGCCAAGGTGCTGATGTGTGTGCAGTATTTCCTGGAGGAT
GGGGATTGCAAACAGTCTATGCGTAGTGAGGAGGAGGCAAAGTTTCCAACCATGAACCGTCGTGGAGCCA
TTAAACAGGCCAAGATCCACTACATCAAGAACCACGAGTTTATCGCCACCTTCTTCGGGCAGCCCACCTT
CTGTTCTGTGTGCAAAGAGTTTGTCTGGGGCCTCAACAAGCAAGGCTACAAATGCAGGCAATGCAACGCT
GCCATCCACAAGAAATGCATTGACAAGATTATCGGCCGCTGCACTGGCACTGCCACCAATAGCCGGGACA
CCATCTTCCAGAAAGAACGCTTCAACATCGACATGCCTCACCGATTCAAGGTTTATAACTACATGAGCCC
CACCTTCTGTGACCACTGTGGCAGTTTGCTCTGGGGACTGGTGAAGCAGGGATTAAAGTGTGAAGAT
